Addgene plasmid #146867: pETM-41-HsPABPC1_1-398_L
Purpose: Bacterial Expression of HsPABPC1_1-398
Depositing lab: Elisa Izaurralde. Depositing organization: Max Planck Institute for Developmental Biology. Publication: Two PABPC1-binding sites in GW182 proteins promote miRNA-mediated gene silencing. Huntzinger E, Braun JE, Heimstädt S, Zekri L, Izaurralde E. EMBO J. 2010 Dec 15;29(24):4146-60. doi: 10.1038/emboj.2010.274 PubMed 21063388.
Backbone
  Vector backbone: Unknown
  Vector type: Bacterial Expression
Growth in bacteria
  Bacterial resistance: Kanamycin, 50 μg/mL
  Growth temperature: 37°C
  Growth strain: DH5alpha
  Copy number: Low Copy
Gene/Insert
  Gene/Insert name: HsPABPC1_1-398
  Species: H. sapiens (human)
  Mutation: one silent mutations compared to the sequence given by NCBI NM_002568.
  Entrez Gene: PABPC1 (a.k.a. PAB1, PABP, PABP1, PABPC2, PABPL1)
  Cloning method: Unknown
Terms and licenses: Academic/Nonprofit Terms; Industry Terms: Not Available to Industry
Depositor comments: Plasmids from this collection were made available to the research community and donated after the lab closed. Please note that the sequence provided by the depositing laboratory may be theoretical/predicted or based on Sanger sequencing results. There may be discrepancies between sequencing results obtained by Addgene and the depositor sequence. If an Addgene verified sequence is not available, please contact before placing your order to request that our lab fully sequence the plasmid.
How to cite: pETM-41-HsPABPC1_1-398_L was a gift from Elisa Izaurralde (Addgene plasmid # 146867 ; http://n2t.net/addgene:146867 ; RRID:Addgene_146867)
