[The description below was written by a language model from this plasmid's Addgene catalogue record and pLannotate feature annotations shown in this document.]
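Description:
pETM-41-HsPABPC1_1-398_L is a 6,607 nt bacterial expression plasmid for producing an N-terminal fragment (residues 1–398) of human cytoplasmic poly(A)-binding protein 1 (PABPC1) in E. coli. The catalogue lists the backbone as unknown, although the name points to the pETM-41 vector and the annotated features fit a pET-style, pBR322-derived design. These include a ColE1/pMB1-type origin accompanied by the bom mobility region and the rop gene, which keeps copy number low in agreement with the record's low-copy designation. Selection is by kanamycin through the aph(3')-Ia aminoglycoside phosphotransferase gene. Two tetracycline-resistance fragments flanking the expression cassette appear to be non-functional remnants of the parental backbone.

Expression is driven by a T7 promoter followed by the phage T7 gene 10 ribosome binding site, so transcription requires a host supplying T7 RNA polymerase, and it ends at a T7 terminator. No lac operator or lacI gene is annotated. The open reading frame begins with a His tag and continues into a signal-sequence-less maltose binding protein, which stays in the cytosol and serves as both a solubility enhancer and an affinity handle. A short match to a TEV-cleavage-containing tag sits between MBP and the insert, suggesting that the fusion partner can be removed with TEV protease. The PABPC1 fragment carries one silent mutation relative to the reference transcript. A further His-tag match and a small T7 gene 10-derived fragment lie downstream of the insert, but the record does not show whether they are translated. The construct comes from work on PABPC1-binding sites in GW182 proteins in miRNA-mediated silencing, where recombinant protein of this kind would suit in vitro interaction studies.
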