Features (pLannotate 1.2.2; 16 found; start..end, strand, type, name):
      4..819     -  CDS            KanR: aminoglycoside phosphotransferase; aph(3')-Ia; confers resistance to kanamycin in bacteria or G418 (Geneticin®) in eukaryotes
    941..1529    +  rep_origin     ori: high-copy-number ColE1/pMB1/pBR322/pUC origin of replication
   1715..1857    -  misc_feature   bom: basis of mobility region from pBR322
   1959..2150    -  CDS            rop: Rop protein, which maintains plasmids at low copy number; rop
   2167..2547    +  CDS            YPB1_ECOLX: Protein predicted: Swiss-Prot protein existence level 4. From Escherichia coli.
   2789..3689    -  CDS            TcR (fragment): tetracycline efflux protein; tet; confers resistance to tetracycline
   3711..3729    +  promoter       T7 promoter: promoter for bacteriophage T7 RNA polymerase
   3761..3783    +  RBS            RBS: efficient ribosome binding site from bacteriophage T7 gene 10 (Olins and Rangwala, 1989)
   3796..3814    +  CDS            7xHis (fragment): 6xHis affinity tag
   3817..4917    +  CDS            MBP: maltose binding protein from E. coli; malE (mutated); This version of the gene does not encode a signal sequence, so MBP will remain in the cytosol.
   4968..4988    +  CDS            capTEV™ (fragment): composite tag for in vivo biotinylation, TEV protease cleavage, and 6xHis tagging
   5011..6204    +  CDS            PABPC1 (fragment): PABP1_HUMAN - Also known as PAB1, PABP1, PABPC2. Experimental evidence at protein level: Swiss-Prot protein existence level 1. (Microbial infection) Positively regulates the replication of dengue virus (DENV). From Homo sapiens (Human).
   6223..6240    +  CDS            9xHis (fragment): 9xHis affinity tag
   6250..6299    +  CDS            SET1 (fragment): solubility-enhancement tag derived from T7 phage gene 10B
   6307..6354    +  terminator     T7 terminator: transcription terminator for bacteriophage T7 RNA polymerase
   6380..6607    -  CDS            TcR (fragment): tetracycline efflux protein; tet; confers resistance to tetracycline
>Addgene plasmid #146867 | pETM-41-HsPABPC1_1-398_L | depositor full sequence | sequence record 289314 | Full Sequence
TTCTTAGAAAAACTCATCGAGCATCAAATGAAACTGCAATTTATTCATATCAGGATTATCAATACCATAT
TTTTGAAAAAGCCGTTTCTGTAATGAAGGAGAAAACTCACCGAGGCAGTTCCATAGGATGGCAAGATCCT
GGTATCGGTCTGCGATTCCGACTCGTCCAACATCAATACAACCTATTAATTTCCCCTCGTCAAAAATAAG
GTTATCAAGTGAGAAATCACCATGAGTGACGACTGAATCCGGTGAGAATGGCAAAAGCTTATGCATTTCT
TTCCAGACTTGTTCAACAGGCCAGCCATTACGCTCGTCATCAAAATCACTCGCATCAACCAAACCGTTAT
TCATTCGTGATTGCGCCTGAGCGAGACGAAATACGCGATCGCTGTTAAAAGGACAATTACAAACAGGAAT
CGAATGCAACCGGCGCAGGAACACTGCCAGCGCATCAACAATATTTTCACCTGAATCAGGATATTCTTCT
AATACCTGGAATGCTGTTTTCCCGGGGATCGCAGTGGTGAGTAACCATGCATCATCAGGAGTACGGATAA
AATGCTTGATGGTCGGAAGAGGCATAAATTCCGTCAGCCAGTTTAGTCTGACCATCTCATCTGTAACATC
ATTGGCAACGCTACCTTTGCCATGTTTCAGAAACAACTCTGGCGCATCGGGCTTCCCATACAATCGATAG
ATTGTCGCACCTGATTGCCCGACATTATCGCGAGCCCATTTATACCCATATAAATCAGCATCCATGTTGG
AATTTAATCGCGGCCTCGAGCAAGACGTTTCCCGTTGAATATGGCTCATAACACCCCTTGTATTACTGTT
TATGTAAGCAGACAGTTTTATTGTTCATGACCAAAATCCCTTAACGTGAGTTTTCGTTCCACTGAGCGTC
AGACCCCGTAGAAAAGATCAAAGGATCTTCTTGAGATCCTTTTTTTCTGCGCGTAATCTGCTGCTTGCAA
ACAAAAAAACCACCGCTACCAGCGGTGGTTTGTTTGCCGGATCAAGAGCTACCAACTCTTTTTCCGAAGG
TAACTGGCTTCAGCAGAGCGCAGATACCAAATACTGTCCTTCTAGTGTAGCCGTAGTTAGGCCACCACTT
CAAGAACTCTGTAGCACCGCCTACATACCTCGCTCTGCTAATCCTGTTACCAGTGGCTGCTGCCAGTGGC
GATAAGTCGTGTCTTACCGGGTTGGACTCAAGACGATAGTTACCGGATAAGGCGCAGCGGTCGGGCTGAA
CGGGGGGTTCGTGCACACAGCCCAGCTTGGAGCGAACGACCTACACCGAACTGAGATACCTACAGCGTGA
GCTATGAGAAAGCGCCACGCTTCCCGAAGGGAGAAAGGCGGACAGGTATCCGGTAAGCGGCAGGGTCGGA
ACAGGAGAGCGCACGAGGGAGCTTCCAGGGGGAAACGCCTGGTATCTTTATAGTCCTGTCGGGTTTCGCC
ACCTCTGACTTGAGCGTCGATTTTTGTGATGCTCGTCAGGGGGGCGGAGCCTATGGAAAAACGCCAGCAA
CGCGGCCTTTTTACGGTTCCTGGCCTTTTGCTGGCCTTTTGCTCACATGTTCTTTCCTGCGTTATCCCCT
GATTCTGTGGATAACCGTATTACCGCCTTTGAGTGAGCTGATACCGCTCGCCGCAGCCGAACGACCGAGC
GCAGCGAGTCAGTGAGCGAGGAAGCGGAAGAGCGCCTGATGCGGTATTTTCTCCTTACGCATCTGTGCGG
TATTTCACACCGCATATATGGTGCACTCTCAGTACAATCTGCTCTGATGCCGCATAGTTAAGCCAGTATA
CACTCCGCTATCGCTACGTGACTGGGTCATGGCTGCGCCCCGACACCCGCCAACACCCGCTGACGCGCCC
TGACGGGCTTGTCTGCTCCCGGCATCCGCTTACAGACAAGCTGTGACCGTCTCCGGGAGCTGCATGTGTC
AGAGGTTTTCACCGTCATCACCGAAACGCGCGAGGCAGCTGCGGTAAAGCTCATCAGCGTGGTCGTGAAG
CGATTCACAGATGTCTGCCTGTTCATCCGCGTCCAGCTCGTTGAGTTTCTCCAGAAGCGTTAATGTCTGG
CTTCTGATAAAGCGGGCCATGTTAAGGGCGGTTTTTTCCTGTTTGGTCACTGATGCCTCCGTGTAAGGGG
GATTTCTGTTCATGGGGGTAATGATACCGATGAAACGAGAGAGGATGCTCACGATACGGGTTACTGATGA
TGAACATGCCCGGTTACTGGAACGTTGTGAGGGTAAACAACTGGCGGTATGGATGCGGCGGGACCAGAGA
AAAATCACTCAGGGTCAATGCCAGCGCTTCGTTAATACAGATGTAGGTGTTCCACAGGGTAGCCAGCAGC
ATCCTGCGATGCAGATCCGGAACATAATGGTGCAGGGCGCTGACTTCCGCGTTTCCAGACTTTACGAAAC
ACGGAAACCGAAGACCATTCATGTTGTTGCTCAGGTCGCAGACGTTTTGCAGCAGCAGTCGCTTCACGTT
CGCTCGCGTATCGGTGATTCATTCTGCTAACCAGTAAGGCAACCCCGCCAGCCTAGCCGGGTCCTCAACG
ACAGGAGCACGATCATGCGCACCCGTGGCCAGGACCCAACGCTGCCCGAGATGCGCCGCGTGCGGCTGCT
GGAGATGGCGGACGCGATGGATATGTTCTGCCAAGGGTTGGTTTGCGCATTCACAGTTCTCCGCAAGAAT
TGATTGGCTCCAATTCTTGGAGTGGTGAATCCGTTAGCGAGGTGCCGCCGGCTTCCATTCAGGTCGAGGT
GGCCCGGCTCCATGCACCGCGACGCAACGCGGGGAGGCAGACAAGGTATAGGGCGGCGCCTACAATCCAT
GCCAACCCGTTCCATGTGCTCGCCGAGGCGGCATAAATCGCCGTGACGATCAGCGGTCCAGTGATCGAAG
TTAGGCTGGTAAGAGCCGCGAGCGATCCTTGAAGCTGTCCCTGATGGTCGTCATCTACCTGCCTGGACAG
CATGGCCTGCAACGCGGGCATCCCGATGCCGCCGGAAGCGAGAAGAATCATAATGGGGAAGGCCATCCAG
CCTCGCGTCGCGAACGCCAGCAAGACGTAGCCCAGCGCGTCGGCCGCCATGCCGGCGATAATGGCCTGCT
TCTCGCCGAAACGTTTGGTGGCGGGACCAGTGACGAAGGCTTGAGCGAGGGCGTGCAAGATTCCGAATAC
CGCAAGCGACAGGCCGATCATCGTCGCGCTCCAGCGAAAGCGGTCCTCGCCGAAAATGACCCAGAGCGCT
GCCGGCACCTGTCCTACGAGTTGCATGATAAAGAAGACAGTCATAAGTGCGGCGACGATAGTCATGCCCC
GCGCCCACCGGAAGGAGCTGACTGGGTTGAAGGCTCTCAAGGGCATCGGTCGACGCTCTCCCTTATGCGA
CTCCTGCATTAGGAAGCAGCCCAGTAGTAGGTTGAGGCCGTTGAGCACCGCCGCCGCAAGGAATGGTGCA
TGCAAGGAGATGGCGCCCAACAGTCCCCCGGCCACGGGGCCTGCCACCATACCCACGCCGAAACAAGCGC
TCATGAGCCCGAAGTGGCGAGCCCGATCTTCCCCATCGGTGATGTCGGCGATATAGGCGCCAGCAACCGC
ACCTGTGGCGCCGGTGATGCCGGCCACGATGCGTCCGGCGTAGAGGATCGAGATCTCGATCCCGCGAAAT
TAATACGACTCACTATAGGGAGACCACAACGGTTTCCCTCTAGAAATAATTTTGTTTAACTTTAAGAAGG
AGATATACCATGAAACATCACCATCACCATCACCCCATGAAAATCGAAGAAGGTAAACTGGTAATCTGGA
TTAACGGCGATAAAGGCTATAACGGTCTCGCTGAAGTCGGTAAGAAATTCGAGAAAGATACCGGAATTAA
AGTCACCGTTGAGCATCCGGATAAACTGGAAGAGAAATTCCCACAGGTTGCGGCAACTGGCGATGGCCCT
GACATTATCTTCTGGGCACACGACCGCTTTGGTGGCTACGCTCAATCTGGCCTGTTGGCTGAAATCACCC
CGGACAAAGCGTTCCAGGACAAGCTGTATCCGTTTACCTGGGATGCCGTACGTTACAACGGCAAGCTGAT
TGCTTACCCGATCGCTGTTGAAGCGTTATCGCTGATTTATAACAAAGATCTGCTGCCGAACCCGCCAAAA
ACCTGGGAAGAGATCCCGGCGCTGGATAAAGAACTGAAAGCGAAAGGTAAGAGCGCGCTGATGTTCAACC
TGCAAGAACCGTACTTCACCTGGCCGCTGATTGCTGCTGACGGGGGTTATGCGTTCAAGTATGAAAACGG
CAAGTACGACATTAAAGACGTGGGCGTGGATAACGCTGGCGCGAAAGCGGGTCTGACCTTCCTGGTTGAC
CTGATTAAAAACAAACACATGAATGCAGACACCGATTACTCCATCGCAGAAGCTGCCTTTAATAAAGGCG
AAACAGCGATGACCATCAACGGCCCGTGGGCATGGTCCAACATCGACACCAGCAAAGTGAATTATGGTGT
AACGGTACTGCCGACCTTCAAGGGTCAACCATCCAAACCGTTCGTTGGCGTGCTGAGCGCAGGTATTAAC
GCCGCCAGTCCGAACAAAGAGCTGGCAAAAGAGTTCCTCGAAAACTATCTGCTGACTGATGAAGGTCTGG
AAGCGGTTAATAAAGACAAACCGCTGGGTGCCGTAGCGCTGAAGTCTTACGAGGAAGAGTTGGCGAAAGA
TCCACGTATTGCCGCCACTATGGAAAACGCCCAGAAAGGTGAAATCATGCCGAACATCCCGCAGATGTCC
GCTTTCTGGTATGCCGTGCGTACTGCGGTGATCAACGCCGCCAGCGGTCGTCAGACTGTCGATGAAGCCC
TGAAAGACGCGCAGACTAATTCGAGCTCGAACAACAACAACAATAACAATAACAACAACCCCATGAGCGA
GAATCTTTATTTTCAGGGCGCCATGGACGGTACCGGATCCATGAACCCCAGTGCCCCCAGCTACCCCATG
GCCTCGCTCTACGTGGGGGACCTCCACCCCGACGTGACCGAGGCGATGCTCTACGAGAAGTTCAGCCCGG
CCGGGCCCATCCTCTCCATCCGGGTCTGCAGGGACATGATCACCCGCCGCTCCTTGGGCTACGCGTATGT
GAACTTCCAGCAGCCGGCGGACGCGGAGCGTGCTTTGGACACCATGAATTTTGATGTTATAAAGGGCAAG
CCAGTACGCATCATGTGGTCTCAGCGTGATCCATCACTTCGCAAAAGTGGAGTAGGCAACATATTCATTA
AAAATCTGGACAAATCCATTGATAATAAAGCACTGTATGATACATTTTCTGCTTTTGGTAACATCCTTTC
ATGTAAGGTGGTTTGTGATGAAAATGGTTCCAAGGGCTATGGATTTGTACACTTTGAGACGCAGGAAGCA
GCTGAAAGAGCTATTGAAAAAATGAATGGAATGCTCCTAAATGATCGCAAAGTATTTGTTGGACGATTTA
AGTCTCGTAAAGAACGAGAAGCTGAACTTGGAGCTAGGGCAAAAGAATTCACCAATGTTTACATCAAGAA
TTTTGGAGAAGACATGGATGATGAGCGCCTTAAGGATCTCTTTGGCAAGTTTGGGCCTGCCTTAAGTGTG
AAAGTAATGACTGATGAAAGTGGAAAATCCAAAGGATTTGGATTTGTAAGCTTTGAAAGGCATGAAGATG
CACAGAAAGCTGTGGATGAGATGAACGGAAAGGAGCTCAATGGAAAACAAATTTATGTTGGTCGAGCTCA
GAAAAAGGTGGAACGGCAGACGGAACTTAAGCGCAAATTTGAACAGATGAAACAGGATAGGATCACCAGA
TACCAGGGTGTTAATCTTTATGTGAAAAATCTTGATGATGGTATTGATGATGAACGTCTCCGGAAAGAGT
TTTCTCCATTTGGTACAATCACTAGTGCAAAGGTTATGATGGAGGGTGGTCGCAGCAAAGGGTTTGGTTT
TGTATGTTTCTCCTCCCCAGAAGAAGCCACTAAAGCAGTTACAGAAATGAACGGTAGAATTGTGGCCACA
AAGCCATTGTATGTAGCTTTAGCTCAGCGCAAAGAAGAGCGCCAGGCTCACCTCACTAACCAGTATATGC
AGAGAATGGCAAGTGTACGAGCTGTTCCCAACCCTGTAATCAACTAAGCGGCCGCACTCGAGCACCACCA
CCACCACCACTGAGATCCGGCTGCTAACAAAGCCCGAAAGGAAGCTGAGTTGGCTGCTGCCACCGCTGAG
CAATAACTAGCATAACCCCTTGGGGCCTCTAAACGGGTCTTGAGGGGTTTTTTGCTGAAAGGAGGAACTA
TATCCGGATATCCACAGGACGGGTGTGGTCGCCATGATCGCGTAGTCGATAGTGGCTCCAAGTAGCGAAG
CGAGCAGGACTGGGCGGCGGCCAAAGCGGTCGGACAGTGCTCCGAGAACGGGTGCGCATAGAAATTGCAT
CAACGCATATAGCGCTAGCAGCACGCCATAGTGACTGGCGATGCTGTCGGAATGGACGATATCCCGCAAG
AGGCCCGGCAGTACCGGCATAACCAAG
